>Addgene plasmid #188482 | rtTA-sg-mGreenLantern/EGFP | addgene full sequence | sequence record 369580 | Addgene NGS Result
GGCACGGGATCGCTTTCCTCTGAACGCTTCTCGCTGCTCTTTGAGCCTGCAGACACCTGGGGGGATACGG
GGAAAAGGCCTCCACGGCCCCATAAAGATGGTTAATGAGGGCCTATTTCCCATGATTCCTTCATATTTGC
ATATACGATACAAGGCTGTTAGAGAGATAATTGGAATTAATTTGACTGTAAACACAAAGATATTAGTACA
AAATACGTGACGTAGAAAGTAATAATTTCTTGGGTAGTTTGCAGTTTTAAAATTATGTTTTAAAATGGAC
TATCATATGCTTATCGTAACTTGAAAGTATTTCGATTTCTTGGCTTTATATATCTTGTGGAAAGGACGAA
ACACCGGGCACGGGCAGCTTGCCGGGTTTTAGAGCTAGAAATAGCAAGTTAAAATAAGGCTAGTCCGTTA
TCAACTTGAAAAAGTGGCACCGAGTCGGTGCTTTTTTTCCGCATTAACCCACCCAAGATCTGGCCTCCGC
GCCGGGTTTTGGCGCCTCCCGCGGGCGCCCCCCTCCTCACGGCGAGCGCTGCCACGTCAGACGAAGGGCG
CAGCGAGCGTCCTGATCCTTCCGCCCGGACGCTCAGGACAGCGGCCCGCTGCTCATAAGACTCGGCCTTA
GAACCCCAGTATCAGCAGAAGGACATTTTAGGACGGGACTTGGGTGACTCTAGGGCACTGGTTTTCTTTC
CAGAGAGCGGAACAGGCGAGGAAAAGTAGTCCCTTCTCGGCGATTCTGCGGAGGGATCTCCGTGGGGCGG
TGAACGCCGATGATTATATAAGGACGCGCCGGGTGTGGCACAGCTAGTTCCGTCGCAGCCGGGATTTGGG
TCGCGGTTCTTGTTTGTGGATCGCTGTGATCGTCACTTGGTGAGTAGCGGGCTGCTGGGCTGGCCGGGGC
TTTCGTGGCCGCCGGGCCGCTCGGTGGGACGGAAGCGTGTGGAGAGACCGCCAAGGGCTGTAGTCTGGGT
CCGCGAGCAAGGTTGCCCTGAACTGGGGGTTGGGGGGAGCGCAGCAAAATGGCGGCTGTTCCCGAGTCTT
GAATGGAAGACGCTTGTGAGGCGGGCTGTGAGGTCGTTGAAACAAGGTGGGGGGCATGGTGGGCGGCAAG
AACCCAAGGTCTTGAGGCCTTCGCTAATGCGGGAAAGCTCTTATTCGGGTGAGATGGGCTGGGGCACCAT
CTGGGGACCCTGACGTGAAGTTTGTCACTGACTGGAGAACTCGGTTTGTCGTCTGTTGCGGGGGCGGCAG
TTATGGCGGTGCCGTTGGGCAGTGCACCCGTACCTTTGGGAGCGCGCGCCCTCGTCGTGTCGTGACGTCA
CCCGTTCTGTTGGCTTATAATGCAGGGTGGGGCCACCTGCCGGTAGGTGTGCGGTAGGCTTTTCTCCGTC
GCAGGACGCAGGGTTCGGGCCTAGGGTAGGCTCTCCTGAATCGACAGGCGCCGGACCTCTGGTGAGGGGA
GGGATAAGTGAGGCGTCAGTTTCTTTGGTCGGTTTTATGTACCTATCTTCTTAAGTAGCTGAAGCTCCGG
TTTTGAACTATGCGCTCGGGGTTGGCGAGTGTGTTTTGTGAAGTTTTTTAGGCACCTTTTGAAATGTAAT
CATTTGGGTCAATATGTAATTTTCAGTGTTAGACTAGTAAATTGTCCGCTAAATTCTGGCCGTTTTTGGC
TTTTTTGTTAGACGAAGCTTGGTACCGAGCTCGGATCTCCACCCCGTACCGGTCCTGCAGTCGAATTCAC
CATGTCTAGACTGGACAAGAGCAAAGTCATAAACGGAGCTCTGGAATTACTCAATGGTGTCGGTATCGAA
GGCCTGACGACAAGGAAACTCGCTCAAAAGCTGGGAGTTGAGCAGCCTACCCTGTACTGGCACGTGAAGA
ACAAGCGGGCCCTGCTCGATGCCCTGCCAATCGAGATGCTGGACAGGCATCATACCCACTTCTGCCCCCT
GGAAGGCGAGTCATGGCAAGACTTTCTGCGGAACAACGCCAAGTCATACCGCTGTGCTCTCCTCTCACAT
CGCGACGGGGCTAAAGTGCATCTCGGCACCCGCCCAACAGAGAAACAGTACGAAACCCTGGAAAATCAGC
TCGCGTTCCTGTGTCAGCAAGGCTTCTCCCTGGAGAACGCACTGTACGCTCTGTCCGCCGTGGGCCACTT
TACACTGGGCTGCGTATTGGAGGAACAGGAGCATCAAGTAGCAAAAGAGGAAAGAGAGACACCTACCACC
GATTCTATGCCCCCACTTCTGAGACAAGCAATTGAGCTGTTCGACCGGCAGGGAGCCGAACCTGCCTTCC
TTTTCGGCCTGGAACTAATCATATGTGGCCTGGAGAAACAGCTAAAGTGCGAAAGCGGCGGGCCGACCGA
CGCCCTTGACGATTTTGACTTAGACATGCTCCCAGCCGATGCCCTTGACGACTTTGACCTTGATATGCTG
CCTGCTGACGCTCTTGACGATTTTGACCTTGACATGCTCCCCGGGTAACTAAGTAAGGATCCGCGGCCGC
ACTAGAGGAATTCCGCCCCTCTCCCCCCCCCCCCTAACGTTACTGGCCGAAGCCGCTTGGAATAAGGCCG
GTGTGCGTTTGTCTATATGTTATTTTCCACCATATTGCCGTCTTTTGGCAATGTGAGGGCCCGGAAACCT
GGCCCTGTCTTCTTGACGAGCATTCCTAGGGGTCTTTCCCCTCTCGCCAAAGGAATGCAAGGTCTGTTGA
ATGTCGTGAAGGAAGCAGTTCCTCTGGAAGCTTCTTGAAGACAAACAACGTCTGTAGCGACCCTTTGCAG
GCAGCGGAACCCCCCACCTGGCGACAGGTGCCTCTGCGGCCAAAAGCCACGTGTATAAGATACACCTGCA
AAGGCGGCACAACCCCAGTGCCACGTTGTGAGTTGGATAGTTGTGGAAAGAGTCAAATGGCTCTCCTCAA
GCGTATTCAACAAGGGGCTGAAGGATGCCCAGAAGGTACCCCATTGTATGGGATCTGATCTGGGGCCTCG
GTGCACATGCTTTACATGTGTTTAGTCGAGGTTAAAAAAACGTCTAGGCCCCCCGAACCACGGGGACGTG
GTTTTCCTTTGAAAAACACGATGATAAGCTTACCGGTCCACCATGATTGAACAAGATGGATTGCACGCAG
GTTCTCCGGCCGCTTGGGTGGAGAGGCTATTCGGCTATGACTGGGCACAACAGACAATCGGCTGCTCTGA
TGCCGCCGTGTTCCGGCTGTCAGCGCAGGGGCGCCCGGTTCTTTTTGTCAAGACCGACCTGTCCGGTGCC
CTGAATGAACTGCAAGACGAGGCAGCGCGGCTATCGTGGCTGGCCACGACGGGCGTTCCTTGCGCAGCTG
TGCTCGACGTTGTCACTGAAGCGGGAAGGGACTGGCTGCTATTGGGCGAAGTGCCGGGGCAGGATCTCCT
GTCATCTCACCTTGCTCCTGCCGAGAAAGTATCCATCATGGCTGATGCAATGCGGCGGCTGCATACGCTT
GATCCGGCTACCTGCCCATTCGACCACCAAGCGAAACATCGCATCGAGCGAGCACGTACTCGGATGGAAG
CCGGTCTTGTCGATCAGGATGATCTGGACGAAGAGCATCAGGGGCTCGCGCCAGCCGAACTGTTCGCCAG
GCTCAAGGCGAGCATGCCCGACGGCGAGGATCTCGTCGTGACCCATGGCGATGCCTGCTTGCCGAATATC
ATGGTGGAAAATGGCCGCTTTTCTGGATTCATCGACTGTGGCCGGCTGGGTGTGGCGGACCGCTATCAGG
ACATAGCGTTGGCTACCCGTGATATTGCTGAAGAGCTTGGCGGCGAATGGGCTGACCGCTTCCTCGTGCT
TTACGGTATCGCCGCTCCCGATTCGCAGCGCATCGCCTTCTATCGCCTTCTTGACGAGTTCTTCTGACAA
TCAACCTCTGGATTACAAAATTTGTGGTTAACTAACTAAACTTGTTTATTGCAGCTTATAATGGTTACAA
ATAAAGCAATAGCATCACAAATTTCACAAATAAAGCATTTTTTTCACTGCATTCTAGTTGTGGTTTGTCC
AAACTCATCAATGTATCTTATCATGTCTGGAATTGACTCAAATGATGTCAATTAGTCTATCAGAAGCTCA
TCTGGTCTCCCTTCCGGGGGACAAGACATCCCTGTTTAATATTTAAACAGCAGTGTTCCCAAACTGGGTT
CTTATATCCCTTGCTCTGGTCAACCAGGTTGCAGGGTTTCCTGTCCTCACAGGAACGAAGTCCCTAAAGA
AACAGTGGCAGCCAGGTTTAGCCCCGGAATTGACTGGATTCCTTTTTTAGGGCCCATTGGTATGGCTTTT
TCCCCGTATCCCCCCAGGTGTCTGCAGGCTCAAAGAGCAGCGAGAAGCGTTCAGAGGAAAGCGATCCCGT
GCCACCTTCCCCGTGCCCGGGCTGTCCCCGCACGCTGCCGGCTCGGGGATGCGGGGGGAGCGCCGGACCG
GAGCGGAGCCCCGGGCGGCTCGCTGCTGCCCCCTAGCGGGGGAGGGACGTAATTACATCCCTGGGGGCTT
TGGGGGGGGGCTGTCCCTGATATCTATAACAAGAAAATATATATATAATAAGTTATCACGTAAGTAGAAC
ATGAAATAACAATATAATTATCGTATGAGTTAAATCTTAAAAGTCACGTAAAAGATAATCATGCGTCATT
TTGACTCACGCGGTCGTTATAGTTCAAAATCAGTGACACTTACCGCATTGACAAGCACGCCTCACGGGAG
CTCCAAGCGGCGACTGAGATGTCCTAAATGCACAGCGACGGATTCGCGCTATTTAGAAAGAGAGAGCAAT
ATTTCAAGAATGCATGCGTCAATTTTACGCAGACTATCTTTCTAGGGTTAATCTAGCTGCATCAGGATCA
TATCGTCGGGTCTTTTTTCCGGCTCAGTCATCGCCCAAGCTGGCGCTATCTGGGCATCGGGGAGGAAGAA
GCCCGTGCCTTTTCCCGCGAGGTTGAAGCGGCATGGAAAGAGTTTGCCGAGGATGACTGCTGCTGCATTG
ACGTTGAGCGAAAACGCACGTTTACCATGATGATTCGGGAAGGTGTGGCCATGCACGCCTTTAACGGTGA
ACTGTTCGTTCAGGCCACCTGGGATACCAGTTCGTCGCGGCTTTTCCGGACACAGTTCCGGATGGTCAGC
CCGAAGCGCATCAGCAACCCGAACAATACCGGCGACAGCCGGAACTGCCGTGCCGGTGTGCAGATTAATG
ACAGCGGTGCGGCGCTGGGATATTACGTCAGCGAGGACGGGTATCCTGGCTGGATGCCGCAGAAATGGAC
ATGGATACCCCGTGAGTTACCCGGCGGGCGCGCTTGGCGTAATCATGGTCATAGCTGTTTCCTGTGTGAA
ATTGTTATCCGCTCACAATTCCACACAACATACGAGCCGGAAGCATAAAGTGTAAAGCCTGGGGTGCCTA
ATGAGTGAGCTAACTCACATTAATTGCGTTGCGCTCACTGCCCGCTTTCCAGTCGGGAAACCTGTCGTGC
CAGCTGCATTAATGAATCGGCCAACGCGCGGGGAGAGGCGGTTTGCGTATTGGGCGCTCTTCCGCTTCCT
CGCTCACTGACTCGCTGCGCTCGGTCGTTCGGCTGCGGCGAGCGGTATCAGCTCACTCAAAGGCGGTAAT
ACGGTTATCCACAGAATCAGGGGATAACGCAGGAAAGAACATGTGAGCAAAAGGCCAGCAAAAGGCCAGG
AACCGTAAAAAGGCCGCGTTGCTGGCGTTTTTCCATAGGCTCCGCCCCCCTGACGAGCATCACAAAAATC
GACGCTCAAGTCAGAGGTGGCGAAACCCGACAGGACTATAAAGATACCAGGCGTTTCCCCCTGGAAGCTC
CCTCGTGCGCTCTCCTGTTCCGACCCTGCCGCTTACCGGATACCTGTCCGCCTTTCTCCCTTCGGGAAGC
GTGGCGCTTTCTCATAGCTCACGCTGTAGGTATCTCAGTTCGGTGTAGGTCGTTCGCTCCAAGCTGGGCT
GTGTGCACGAACCCCCCGTTCAGCCCGACCGCTGCGCCTTATCCGGTAACTATCGTCTTGAGTCCAACCC
GGTAAGACACGACTTATCGCCACTGGCAGCAGCCACTGGTAACAGGATTAGCAGAGCGAGGTATGTAGGC
GGTGCTACAGAGTTCTTGAAGTGGTGGCCTAACTACGGCTACACTAGAAGAACAGTATTTGGTATCTGCG
CTCTGCTGAAGCCAGTTACCTTCGGAAAAAGAGTTGGTAGCTCTTGATCCGGCAAACAAACCACCGCTGG
TAGCGGTGGTTTTTTTGTTTGCAAGCAGCAGATTACGCGCAGAAAAAAAGGATCTCAAGAAGATCCTTTG
ATCTTTTCTACGGGGTCTGACGCTCAGTGGAACGAAAACTCACGTTAAGGGATTTTGGTCATGAGATTAT
CAAAAAGGATCTTCACCTAGATCCTTTTAAATTAAAAATGAAGTTTTAAATCAATCTAAAGTATATATGA
GTAAACTTGGTCTGACAGTTACCAATGCTTAATCAGTGAGGCACCTATCTCAGCGATCTGTCTATTTCGT
TCATCCATAGTTGCCTGACTCCCCGTCGTGTAGATAACTACGATACGGGAGGGCTTACCATCTGGCCCCA
GTGCTGCAATGATACCGCGAGACCCACGCTCACCGGCTCCAGATTTATCAGCAATAAACCAGCCAGCCGG
AAGGGCCGAGCGCAGAAGTGGTCCTGCAACTTTATCCGCCTCCATCCAGTCTATTAATTGTTGCCGGGAA
GCTAGAGTAAGTAGTTCGCCAGTTAATAGTTTGCGCAACGTTGTTGCCATTGCTACAGGCATCGTGGTGT
CACGCTCGTCGTTTGGTATGGCTTCATTCAGCTCCGGTTCCCAACGATCAAGGCGAGTTACATGATCCCC
CATGTTGTGCAAAAAAGCGGTTAGCTCCTTCGGTCCTCCGATCGTTGTCAGAAGTAAGTTGGCCGCAGTG
TTATCACTCATGGTTATGGCAGCACTGCATAATTCTCTTACTGTCATGCCATCCGTAAGATGCTTTTCTG
TGACTGGTGAGTACTCAACCAAGTCATTCTGAGAATAGTGTATGCGGCGACCGAGTTGCTCTTGCCCGGC
GTCAATACGGGATAATACCGCGCCACATAGCAGAACTTTAAAAGTGCTCATCATTGGAAAACGTTCTTCG
GGGCGAAAACTCTCAAGGATCTTACCGCTGTTGAGATCCAGTTCGATGTAACCCACTCGTGCACCCAACT
GATCTTCAGCATCTTTTACTTTCACCAGCGTTTCTGGGTGAGCAAAAACAGGAAGGCAAAATGCCGCAAA
AAAGGGAATAAGGGCGACACGGAAATGTTGAATACTCATACTCTTCCTTTTTCAATATTATTGAAGCATT
TATCAGGGTTATTGTCTCATGAGCGGATACATATTTGAATGTATTTAGAAAAATAAACAAATAGGGGTTC
CGCGCACATTTCCCCGAAAAGTGCCACCTAAATTGTAAGCGTTAATATTTTGTTAAAATTCGCGTTAAAT
TTTTGTTAAATCAGCTCATTTTTTAACCAATAGGCCGAAATCGGCAAAATCCCTTATAAATCAAAAGAAT
AGACCGAGATAGGGT
[37 nt withheld, positions 7646-7682]
AAAGAACGTGGACTCCAACGTCAAAGG
[49 nt withheld, positions 7710-7758]
T
[91 nt withheld, positions 7760-7850]
G
[124 nt withheld, positions 7852-7975]
CCCATTCGCCATTCAGGCTGCGCAACTGTTGGGAAGGGCGATCGGTGCGGGCCTCTTCGCTATTACGCCA
GCTGGCGAAAGGGGGATGTGCTGCAAGGCGATTAAGTTGGGTAACGCCAGGGTTTTCCCAGTCACGACGT
TGTAAAACGACGGCCAGTGAGCGCGCCTCGTTCATTCACGTTTTTGAACCCGTGGAGGACGGGCAGACTC
GCGGTGCAAATGTGTTTTACAGCGTGATGGAGCAGATGAAGATGCTCGACACGCTGCAGAACACGCAGCT
AGATTAACCCTAGAAAGATAATCATATTGTGACGTACGTTAAAGATAATCATGTGTAAAATTGACGCATG
TGTTTTATCGGTCTGTATATCGAGGTTTATTTATTAATTTGAATAGATATTAAGTTTTATTATATTTACA
CTTACATACTAATAATAAATTCAACAAACAATTTATTTATGTTTATTTATTTATTAAAAAAAACAAAAAC
TCAAAATTTCTTCTATAAAGTAACAAAACTTTTATGAGGGACAGCCCCCCCCCAAAGCCCCCAGGGATGT
AATTACGTCCCTCCCCCGCTAGGGGGCAGCAGCGAGCCGCCCGGGGCTCCGCTCCGGTCCGGCGCTCCCC
CCGCATCCCCGAGCCGGCAGCGTGCGGGGACAGCCCGGGCACGGGGAAGGT
Features (pLannotate 1.2.2; 22 found; start..end, strand, type, name):
    107..347     +  promoter       U6 promoter: RNA polymerase III promoter for human U6 snRNA
    356..375     -  CDS            VN155(I152L) (fragment): improved N-terminal fragment of mVenus for use in bimolecular fluorescence complementation (BiFC) (Kodama and Hu, 2010)
    376..451     +  misc_RNA       gRNA scaffold: guide RNA scaffold for the Streptococcus pyogenes CRISPR/Cas9 system
    482..1693    +  promoter       UbC promoter: human ubiquitin C promoter
   1752..2449    +  CDS            rtTA3 (fragment): reverse tetracycline transactivator 3 activates expression from Tet-responsive promoters in the presence of doxycycline
   2379..2489    +  CDS            VP48: 3 tandem repeats of the minimal activation domain of herpes simplex virus VP16 (Cheng et al., 2013)
   2645..3107    +  misc_feature   IRES: internal ribosome entry site (IRES) of the encephalomyocarditis virus (EMCV)
   3123..3917    +  CDS            NeoR/KanR: aminoglycoside phosphotransferase from Tn5; aph(3')-II (or nptII); confers resistance to neomycin, kanamycin, and G418 (Geneticin®)
   3919..3946    +  misc_feature   WPRE (fragment): woodchuck hepatitis virus posttranscriptional regulatory element
   3959..4080    +  polyA_signal   SV40 poly(A) signal: SV40 polyadenylation signal
   4098..4190    +  ncRNA          G-CSF SLDE: Accession: RF00183 - G-CSF factor stem-loop destabilising element (SLDE)
   4887..5354    +  CDS            B (fragment): PORTL_LAMBD - Experimental evidence at protein level: Swiss-Prot protein existence level 1. Forms the portal vertex of the capsid (PubMed:6228056, PubMed:6232391). This portal plays critical roles in head assembly, genome packaging, neck/tail attachment, and genome ejection (Probable). The portal protein multimerizes as a single ring-shaped homododecamer arranged around a central channel (PubMed:6232391). Binds to the terminase subunits to form the packaging machine (PubMed:7799432). From Escherichia phage lambda (Bacteriophage lambda).
   5392..5408    -  protein_bind   lac operator: The lac repressor binds to the lac operator to inhibit transcription in E. coli. This inhibition can be relieved by adding lactose or isopropyl-β-D-thiogalactopyranoside (IPTG). lac repressor encoded by lacI
   5416..5446    -  promoter       lac promoter: promoter for the E. coli lac operon
   5461..5482    -  protein_bind   CAP binding site: CAP binding activates transcription in the presence of cAMP. E. coli catabolite activator protein
   5495..5587    -  CDS            lacI (fragment): lac repressor; lacI; The lac repressor binds to the lac operator to inhibit transcription in E. coli. This inhibition can be relieved by adding lactose or isopropyl-β-D-thiogalactopyranoside (IPTG).
   5770..6358    -  rep_origin     ori: high-copy-number ColE1/pMB1/pBR322/pUC origin of replication
   6529..7389    -  CDS            AmpR: β-lactamase; bla; confers resistance to ampicillin, carbenicillin, and related antibiotics
   7390..7494    -  promoter       AmpR promoter: bla
   7547..7975    -  rep_origin     f1 ori (sequence partly withheld): f1 bacteriophage origin of replication; arrow indicates direction of (+) strand synthesis
   7980..8135    -  CDS            lacZα (fragment): LacZα fragment of β-galactosidase; lacZ fragment
   8137..8256    +  CDS            B (fragment): PORTL_LAMBD - Experimental evidence at protein level: Swiss-Prot protein existence level 1. Forms the portal vertex of the capsid (PubMed:6228056, PubMed:6232391). This portal plays critical roles in head assembly, genome packaging, neck/tail attachment, and genome ejection (Probable). The portal protein multimerizes as a single ring-shaped homododecamer arranged around a central channel (PubMed:6232391). Binds to the terminase subunits to form the packaging machine (PubMed:7799432). From Escherichia phage lambda (Bacteriophage lambda).
