[The description below was written by a language model from this plasmid's Addgene catalogue record and pLannotate feature annotations shown in this document.]
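Description:
rtTA-sg-mGreenLantern/EGFP is a mammalian CRISPR guide RNA plasmid built on the PB_rtTA_BsmBI backbone. The backbone name and the associated publication on stable integration suggest a piggyBac transposon design, although the automated feature table does not annotate any transposon terminal repeats. It is propagated in E. coli through a high-copy ColE1/pUC-type origin with ampicillin resistance. It also carries an f1 origin and remnants of a lac promoter/lacZα cloning region. The short hits to phage lambda portal protein, a WPRE fragment and a G-CSF destabilising element are probably incidental or stuffer matches rather than functional parts.

The payload consists of two expression units. A human U6 RNA polymerase III promoter drives a 20-nt spacer fused to the Streptococcus pyogenes Cas9 guide scaffold. The spacer was inserted by one-step BsmBI cloning that destroys both sites, and it targets a sequence shared by mGreenLantern and EGFP. This explains why the annotation software labels this 20-nt stretch as a fragment of an mVenus-derived coding sequence. Downstream, the human UbC promoter drives a bicistronic transcript encoding the reverse tetracycline transactivator rtTA3, with its VP16-derived activation repeats, followed by an EMCV IRES and NeoR, and ending in an SV40 polyadenylation signal. Transfected cells can therefore be selected with G418 while constitutively producing rtTA.

The plasmid encodes no Cas9. It is meant to be paired with a separate Tet-responsive Cas9 construct, so that doxycycline-activated rtTA switches on the nuclease and the guide directs it to green fluorescent protein sequences. The associated work used this inducible arrangement to build a stably integrated CRISPR-Cas9 system tested as a defence against viral infection in vitro.
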