Addgene plasmid #188482: rtTA-sg-mGreenLantern/EGFP
Purpose: gRNA plasmid with neomycin resistance expressing a single guide RNA targeting mGreenLantern and EGFP fluorescent proteins.
Depositing lab: Indeever Madireddy & Johan Sosa. Depositing organization: BioCurious. Publication: Stably Integrating an Inducible CRISPR-Cas9 to Protect Against Viral Infections in Vitro. Madireddy I, Pierson Smela M. MicroPubl Biol. 2022 Jun 16;2022. doi: 10.17912/micropub.biology.000590. eCollection 2022. PubMed 35789697.
Backbone
  Vector backbone: PB_rtTA_BsmBI
  Backbone manufacturer: System Biosciences
  Backbone size w/o insert (bp): 8652
  Vector type: Mammalian Expression, CRISPR
  Selectable markers: Neomycin (select with G418)
Growth in bacteria
  Bacterial resistance: Ampicillin, 100 μg/mL
  Growth temperature: 30°C
  Growth strain: DH5alpha
  Copy number: High Copy
Gene/Insert
  Gene/Insert name: mGreenLantern/EGFP sgRNA (alt name: monomeric green lantern/ enhanced green fluorescent protein)
  gRNA/shRNA sequence: gggcacgggcagcttgccgg
  Species: Synthetic
  Insert size (bp): 20
  Mutation: None
  Promoter: U6
  Cloning method: Restriction Enzyme; 5′ cloning site BsmBI (destroyed during cloning); 3′ cloning site BsmBI (destroyed during cloning)
  Sequencing primers: 5′ GAG GGC CTA TTT CCC ATG ATT
Terms and licenses: Academic/Nonprofit Terms; Industry Terms: Not Available to Industry
Depositor comments: This plasmid was cloned with the one step BsmBI restriction enzyme cloning method. Please note that gRNA sequences that do not start with a G, need a G added to the sequence before cloning for U6 promoter transcription.
How to cite: rtTA-sg-mGreenLantern/EGFP was a gift from Indeever Madireddy & Johan Sosa (Addgene plasmid # 188482 ; http://n2t.net/addgene:188482 ; RRID:Addgene_188482)
